Addgene plasmid #118643: pAC1810_pmax-FRB-RBM38
Purpose: Transient transfection; Expresses FRB-RBM38; CAGGS promoter
Depositing lab: Albert Cheng. Depositing organization: Jackson Laboratory. Publication: CRISPR artificial splicing factors. Du M, Jillette N, Zhu JJ, Li S, Cheng AW. Nat Commun. 2020 Jun 12;11(1):2973. doi: 10.1038/s41467-020-16806-4. PubMed 32532987.
Backbone
  Vector backbone: pMAX
  Backbone manufacturer: Amaxa
  Vector type: Mammalian Expression, CRISPR
Growth in bacteria
  Bacterial resistance: Kanamycin, 50 μg/mL
  Growth temperature: 37°C
  Growth strain: NEB Stable
  Copy number: Unknown
Gene/Insert
  Gene/Insert name: FRB-RBM38
  Species: Synthetic
  Promoter: CAGGS
  Cloning method: Gateway Cloning
  Sequencing primers: 5′ gggcttgtcgagacagagaagat; 3′ ACCGAGGAGAGGGTTAGGGAT
Terms and licenses: Academic/Nonprofit Terms; Industry Terms: Not Available to Industry
Depositor comments: More info at http://CasFx.org . Please visit https://www.biorxiv.org/content/early/2018/09/30/431064 for bioRxiv preprint.
How to cite: pAC1810_pmax-FRB-RBM38 was a gift from Albert Cheng (Addgene plasmid # 118643 ; http://n2t.net/addgene:118643 ; RRID:Addgene_118643)
