[The description below was written by a language model from this plasmid's Addgene catalogue record and pLannotate feature annotations shown in this document.]
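Description:
pAC1810_pmax-FRB-RBM38 is a 4.3 kb mammalian expression plasmid built on the pMAX backbone and intended for transient transfection. It is propagated in E. coli through a high-copy ColE1/pUC-type origin and selected with kanamycin via a Tn5 aminoglycoside phosphotransferase (NeoR/KanR) gene, which the annotation shows preceded only by a fragment of the bacterial bla promoter. No eukaryotic promoter is annotated for this marker, so the record does not support using it for G418 selection in mammalian cells.

The payload is a synthetic fusion protein, FRB-RBM38, introduced by Gateway cloning and flanked by attB1 and attB2 sites. The catalogue entry names the promoter as CAGGS, whereas the feature table annotates a CMV immediate-early enhancer and CMV promoter followed by a chimeric β-globin/immunoglobulin intron; the two descriptions differ and the record does not resolve this. Within the att sites, the annotation shows a FLAG-type epitope (detected as a 3xFLAG fragment), three tandem SV40 nuclear localization signals, the FKBP-rapamycin binding (FRB) domain of human FRAP/mTOR, and human RBM38, an RNA-binding protein involved in splicing regulation. A V5 tag sequence lies downstream of attB2, though whether it is translated in frame is not stated, and an SV40 polyadenylation signal terminates the transcript.

FRB heterodimerizes with FKBP in the presence of rapamycin, so this construct presumably provides the nuclear, splicing-effector half of a chemically inducible pair. This fits the associated work on CRISPR artificial splicing factors, in which the effector would be recruited to an FKBP-bearing RNA-targeting component, but the partner construct is not described in this record.
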