Features (pLannotate 1.2.2; 17 found; start..end, strand, type, name):
    142..519     +  enhancer       CMV enhancer: human cytomegalovirus immediate early enhancer
    521..720     +  promoter       CMV promoter: human cytomegalovirus (CMV) immediate early promoter
    815..947     +  intron         chimeric intron: chimera between introns from human β-globin and immunoglobulin heavy chain genes
    962..986     +  protein_bind   attB1: mutant version of attB; recombination site for the Gateway® BP reaction BP Clonase™
   1055..1071    +  CDS            3xFLAG (fragment): three tandem FLAG® epitope tags
   1103..1123    +  CDS            SV40 NLS: nuclear localization signal of SV40 (simian virus 40) large T antigen
   1127..1147    +  CDS            SV40 NLS: nuclear localization signal of SV40 (simian virus 40) large T antigen
   1151..1171    +  CDS            SV40 NLS: nuclear localization signal of SV40 (simian virus 40) large T antigen
   1253..1519    +  CDS            FRB (sequence withheld): FKBP-rapamycin binding domain of human FRAP
   1622..2338    +  CDS            RBM38: RBM38_HUMAN - Also known as RNPC1, SEB4. Experimental evidence at protein level: Swiss-Prot protein existence level 1. (Microbial infection) Essential factor for the splicing of the pre-mRNAs of human parvovirus B19 (B19V) and for the expression of B19V 11-kDa protein, which enhances viral replication. From Homo sapiens (Human).
   2357..2381    -  protein_bind   attB2: mutant version of attB; recombination site for the Gateway® BP reaction BP Clonase™
   2434..2475    +  CDS            V5 tag: epitope tag from simian virus 5
   2530..2611    -  polyA_signal   SV40 poly(A) signal: SV40 polyadenylation signal
   2634..2702    -  CDS            large T antigen (fragment): large T antigen from SV40 (simian virus 40)
   2809..3397    -  rep_origin     ori: high-copy-number ColE1/pMB1/pBR322/pUC origin of replication
   3478..4272    -  CDS            NeoR/KanR: aminoglycoside phosphotransferase from Tn5; aph(3')-II (or nptII); confers resistance to neomycin, kanamycin, and G418 (Geneticin®)
   4273..4299    -  promoter       AmpR promoter (fragment): bla
>Addgene plasmid #118643 | pAC1810_pmax-FRB-RBM38 | addgene full sequence | sequence record 232515 | Addgene NGS Result
TGTCAATATTGGCCATTAGCCATATTATTCATTGGTTATATAGCATAAATCAATATTGGCTATTGGCCAT
TGCATACGTTGTATCTATATCATAATATGTACATTTATATTGGCTCATGTCCAATATGACCGCCATGTTG
GCATTGATTATTGACTAGTTATTAATAGTAATCAATTACGGGGTCATTAGTTCATAGCCCATATATGGAG
TTCCGCGTTACATAACTTACGGTAAATGGCCCGCCTGGCTGACCGCCCAACGACCCCCGCCCATTGACGT
CAATAATGACGTATGTTCCCATAGTAACGCCAATAGGGACTTTCCATTGACGTCAATGGGTGGAGTATTT
ACGGTAAACTGCCCACTTGGCAGTACATCAAGTGTATCATATGCCAAGTCCGCCCCCTATTGACGTCAAT
GACGGTAAATGGCCCGCCTGGCATTATGCCCAGTACATGACCTTACGGGACTTTCCTACTTGGCAGTACA
TCTACGTATTAGTCATCGCTATTACCATGGTGATGCGGTTTTGGCAGTACACCAATGGGCGTGGATAGCG
GTTTGACTCACGGGGATTTCCAAGTCTCCACCCCATTGACGTCAATGGGAGTTTGTTTTGGCACCAAAAT
CAACGGGACTTTCCAAAATGTCGTAATAACCCCGCCCCGTTGACGCAAATGGGCGGTAGGCGTGTACGGT
GGGAGGTCTATATAAGCAGAGGTCGTTTAGTGAACCGTCAGATCACTAGTAGCTTTATTGCGGTAGTTTA
TCACAGTTAAATTGCTAACGCAGTCAGTGCTCGACTGATCACAGGTAAGTATCAAGGTTACAAGACAGGT
TTAAGGAGGCCAATAGAAACTGGGCTTGTCGAGACAGAGAAGATTCTTGCGTTTCTGATAGGCACCTATT
GGTCTTACTGACATCCACTTTGCCTTTCTCTCCACAGGGAAAAAACAATTGACAAGTTTGTACAAAAAAG
CAGGCTCCGAATTCACCGGTGCCGCCACCATGGACTACAAGGATCACGACGGTGACTATAAGGATCATGA
CATCGACTATAAGGACGATGACGATAAGATCGATGGCGGAGGCGGATCTGATCCAAAAAAGAAGAGAAAG
GTAGATCCAAAAAAGAAGAGAAAGGTAGATCCAAAAAAGAAGAGAAAGGTAGGATCTACCGGATCTAGAA
ACGATGGTGGTGGTGGAAGCGGGGGTGGGGGCAGCGGTGGAGGGGGAAGCGGGCGCGCCATG
[270 nt withheld, positions 1253-1522]
CAGATCTCGTACGCGTCCCGGGGCGGTGGCTCATCTGGCGGAGGTGGAGGCGGCGGTAGCGGAGGAGGCG
GGTCCGGCGGCGGCGGTAGTGGGCCGGCCATGCTTCTGCAACCGGCGCCATGTGCACCTTCAGCAGGTTT
TCCAAGACCGCTTGCTGCGCCAGGCGCTATGCACGGCAGCCAAAAAGACACCACGTTTACAAAGATATTC
GTCGGTGGACTCCCTTATCATACTACTGACGCGTCCCTTAGAAAGTACTTCGAGGGTTTCGGGGATATTG
AAGAAGCCGTCGTCATAACGGATCGGCAAACTGGAAAGAGCCGGGGCTACGGTTTTGTCACGATGGCTGA
TAGGGCAGCGGCAGAGAGGGCTTGTAAAGACCCAAACCCTATTATCGATGGGCGCAAGGCAAACGTAAAC
CTGGCATACCTTGGGGCAAAGCCGCGCTCATTGCAGACTGGCTTCGCTATCGGCGTACAACAACTCCACC
CAACATTGATTCAAAGAACTTATGGACTCACACCACATTACATTTATCCCCCAGCAATAGTACAACCATC
AGTCGTCATTCCTGCAGCTCCCGTTCCATCACTCTCCAGTCCTTATATAGAGTATACACCAGCCTCTCCA
GCTTATGCCCAATACCCCCCTGCCACCTATGACCAATACCCATACGCCGCGAGCCCGGCCACCGCAGCCA
GCTTTGTAGGTTATAGTTACCCGGCTGCCGTTCCCCAAGCTCTCAGCGCTGCCGCTCCTGCTGGTACTAC
CTTCGTACAATACCAGGCTCCTCAGTTGCAGCCCGACAGAATGCAATGATTAATTAAGAATTCGACCCAG
CTTTCTTGTACAAAGTGGTTGATATCCAGCACAGTGGCGGCCGCTCGAGTCTAGAGGGCCCGCGGTTCGA
AGGTAAGCCTATCCCTAACCCTCTCCTCGGTCTCGATTCTACGCGTACCGGTTAGCAATTGTTTTTTCGA
TGAGTTTGGACAAACCACAACTAGAATGCAGTGAAAAAAATGCTTTATTTGTGAAATTTGTGATGCTATT
GCTTTATTTGTAACCATTATAAGCTGCAATAAACAAGTTAACAACAACAATTGCATTCATTTTATGTTTC
AGGTTCAGGGGGAGGTGTGGGAGGTTTTTTAAAGCAAGTAAAACCTCTACAAATGTGGTACTTAAGAGGG
GGAGACCAAAGGGCGAGACGTTAAGGCCTCACGTGACATGTGAGCAAAAGGCCAGCAAAAGGCCAGGAAC
CGTAAAAAGGCCGCGTTGCTGGCGTTTTTCCATAGGCTCCGCCCCCCTGACGAGCATCACAAAAATCGAC
GCTCAAGTCAGAGGTGGCGAAACCCGACAGGACTATAAAGATACCAGGCGTTTCCCCCTGGAAGCTCCCT
CGTGCGCTCTCCTGTTCCGACCCTGCCGCTTACGGGATACCTGTCCGCCTTTCTCCCTTCGGGAAGCGTG
GCGCTTTCTCATAGCTCACGCTGTAGGTATCTCAGTTCGGTGTAGGTCGTTCGCTCCAAGCTGGGCTGTG
TGCACGAACCCCCCGTTCAGCCCGACCGCTGCGCCTTATCCGGTAACTATCGTCTTGAGTCCAACCCGGT
AAGACACGACTTATCGCCACTGGCAGCAGCCACTGGTAACAGGATTAGCAGAGCGAGGTATGTAGGCGGT
GCTACAGAGTTCTTGAAGTGGTGGCCTAACTACGGCTACACTAGAAGAACAGTATTTGGTATCTGCGCTC
TGCTGAAGCCAGTTACCTTCGGAAAAAGAGTTGGTAGCTCTTGATCCGGCAAACAAACCACCGCTGGTAG
CGGTGGTTTTTTTGTTTGCAAGCAGCAGATTACGCGCAGAAAAAAAGGATCTCAAGAAGATCCTTTGATC
TTTTCTACGGGGTCTGACGCTCAGTGGAACGAAAACTCACGTTAAGGGATTTTGGTCATGCCGTCTCAGA
AGAACTCGTCAAGAAGGCGATAGAAGGCGATGCGCTGCGAATCGGGAGCGGCGATACCGTAAAGCACGAG
GAAGCGGTCAGCCCATTCGCCGCCAAGCTCTTCAGCAATATCACGGGTAGCCAACGCTATGTCCTGATAG
CGGTCCGCCACACCCAGCCGGCCACAGTCGATGAATCCAGAAAAGCGGCCATTTTCCACCATGATATTCG
GCAAGCAGGCATCGCCATGGGTCACGACGAGATCCTCGCCGTCGGGCATGCTCGCCTTGAGCCTGGCGAA
CAGTTCGGCTGGCGCGAGCCCCTGATGCTCTTCGTCCAGATCATCCTGATCGACAAGACCGGCTTCCATC
CGAGTACGTGCTCTCTCGATGCGATGTTTCGCTTGGTGGTCGAATGGGCAGGTAGCCGGATCAAGCGTAT
GCAGCCGCCGCATTGCATCAGCCATGATGGATACTTTCTCGGCAGGAGCAAGGTGAGATGACAGGAGATC
CTGCCCCGGCACTTCGCCCAATAGCAGCCAGTCCCTTCCCGCTTCAGTGACAACGTCGAGTACAGCTGCG
CAAGGAACGCCCGTCGTGGCCAGCCACGATAGCCGCGCTGCCTCGTCTTGCAGTTCATTCAGGGCACCGG
ACAGGTCGGTCTTGACAAAAAGAACCGGGCGCCCCTGCGCTGACAGCCGGAACACGGCGGCATCAGAGCA
GCCGATTGTCTGTTGTGCCCAGTCATAGCCGAATAGCCTCTCCACCCAAGCGGCCGGAGAACCTGCGTGC
AATCCATCTTGTTCAATCATAATATTATTGAAGCATTTATCAGGGTTCGTCTCGTCCCGGTCTCCTCCCA
TGCA
